>Addgene plasmid #71862 | pLJM60-FLAG-SLC38A9.1 (1-119aa) | depositor partial sequence | sequence record 133387 | insert
ATGGCTAACATGAACAGTGACTCAAGACATCTGGGAACAAGCGAGGTGGACCACGAGCGGGACCCTGGCC
CTATGAACATTCAGTTTGAGCCCTCCGACCTGCGGTCTAAGAGACCCTTCTGCATCGAACCTACCAACAT
TGTGAACGTCAATCACGTGATCCAGAGGGTCAGTGATCATGCATCAGCCATGAATAAGCGAATTCACTAC
TATTCCCGGCTGACCACACCCGCTGACAAAGCACTGATCGCCCCTGATCATGTGGTCCCAGCACCCGAGG
AATGTTACGTGTATAGCCCTCTGGGATCCGCCTACAAGCTGCAGAGCTACACCGAGGGGTATGGAAAAAA
CACATCCTGA
