>Addgene plasmid #71862 | pLJM60-FLAG-SLC38A9.1 (1-119aa) | addgene partial sequence | sequence record 135261 | CMV-F 5'-CGCAAATGGGCGGTAGGCGTG-3'
AACCGTCAGATCGCCTGGAGACGCCATCCACGCTGTTTTGACCTCCATAGAAGACACCGGGACCGATCCA
GCCTCCGCGGCCGGGAACGGTGCATTGGAACGCGGATTCCCCGTGCCAAGAGTGACGTAAGTACCGCCTA
TAGAGTCTATAGGCCCACCCCCTTGGCTTCGTTAGAACGCGGCTACAATTAATACATAACCTTATGTATC
ATACACATACGATTTAGGTGACACTATAGAATAACATCCACTTTGCCTTTCTCTCCACAGGTGTCCACTC
CCAGGTCCAACTGCACCTCGGTTCTATCGATTGAATTCACCATGGAAATGGACTACAAGGATGACGATGA
CAAGGGTGGTGGTGGTGGTGCGTCGACAATGGCTAACATGAACAGTGACTCAAGACATCTGGGAACAAGC
GAGGTGGACCACGAGCGGGACCCTGGCCCTATGAACATTCAGTTTGAGCCCTCCGACCTGCGGTCTAAGA
GACCCTTCTGCATCGAACCTACCAACATTGTGAACGTCAATCACGTGATCCAGAGGGTCAGTGATCATGC
ATCAGCCATGAATAAGCGAATTCACTACTATTCCCGGCTGACCACACCCGCTGACAAAGCACTGATCGCC
CCTGATCATGTGGTCCCAGCACCCGAGGAATGTTACGTGTATAGCCCTCTGGGATCCGCCTACAAGCTGC
AGAGCTACACCGAGGGGTATGGAAAAAACACATCCTGAGCGGCCGCAGTGAGAATTCTCGACCTCGAGAC
AAATGGCAGTATTCATCCACAATTTTAAAAGAAAAGGGGGGATTGGGGGGTACAGTGCAGGGGAAAGAAT
AGTAGACATAATAGCAACAGACATACAAACTAAAGAATTACAAAAACAAATTACAAAAATTCAAAATTTT
CGGGTTTATTACAGGGACAGCAGAGATCC
