>Addgene plasmid #71862 | pLJM60-FLAG-SLC38A9.1 (1-119aa) | addgene partial sequence | sequence record 135262 | hGata4-rev 5'-ATTGTGGATGAATACTGCC-3'
AGGATGTGTTTTTTCCATACCCCTCGGTGTAGCTCTGCAGCTTGTAGGCGGATCCCAGAGGGCTATACAC
GTAACATTCCTCGGGTGCTGGGACCACATGATCAGGGGCGATCAGTGCTTTGTCAGCGGGTGTGGTCAGC
CGGGAATAGTAGTGAATTCGCTTATTCATGGCTGATGCATGATCACTGACCCTCTGGATCACGTGATTGA
CGTTCACAATGTTGGTAGGTTCGATGCAGAAGGGTCTCTTAGACCGCAGGTCGGAGGGCTCAAACTGAAT
GTTCATAGGGCCAGGGTCCCGCTCGTGGTCCACCTCGCTTGTTCCCAGATGTCTTGAGTCACTGTTCATG
TTAGCCATTGTCGACGCACCACCACCACCACCCTTGTCATCGTCATCCTTGTAGTCCATTTCCATGGTGA
ATTCAATCGATAGAACCGAGGTGCAGTTGGACCTGGGAGTGGACACCTGTGGAGAGAAAGGCAAAGTGGA
TGTTATTCTATAGTGTCACCTAAATCGTATGTGTATGATACATAAGGTTATGTATTAATTGTAGCCGCGT
TCTAACGAAGCCAAGGGGGTGGGCCTATAGACTCTATAGGCGGTACTTACGTCACTCTTGGCACGGGGAA
TCCGCGTTCCAATGCACCGTTCCCGGCCGCGGAGGCTGGATCGGTCCCGGTGTCTTCTATGGAGGTCAAA
ACAGCGTGGATGGCGTCTCCAGGCGATCTGACGGTTCACTAAACGAGCTCTGCTTATATAGACCTCCCAC
CGTACACGCCTACCGCCCATTTGCGTCAATGGGGCGGAGTTGTTACGACATTTTGGAAAGTCCCGTTGAT
TTTGGTGCCAAAACAAACTCCCATTGACGTCAATGGGGTGGAGACTTGGAAATCCCCGTGAGTCAAACCG
CTATCCACGC
