[The description below was written by a language model from this plasmid's Addgene catalogue record.]
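Description:
pLJM60-FLAG-SLC38A9.1 (1-119aa) is a lentiviral transfer plasmid for stable expression in mammalian cells, built on the pLJM60 backbone and totalling roughly 9 kb. It is propagated in bacteria under ampicillin selection. A recombination-tolerant growth strain is listed, as is usual for lentiviral vectors whose repeated terminal sequences can be unstable. Transduced mammalian cells are selected with puromycin. No feature table accompanies the record, so the origin of replication, the LTR and packaging elements, and the promoter driving the puromycin marker are not individually documented here.

The payload is a codon-optimized fragment of about 360 bp encoding the first 119 amino acids of human SLC38A9 isoform 1 (also called URLC11). It was inserted between SalI and NotI sites, both of which were preserved. Expression is driven by a CMV promoter, and the backbone supplies an N-terminal FLAG epitope, so the fragment is produced as a FLAG-tagged protein that can be detected or immunoprecipitated with anti-FLAG reagents.

The stated purpose is lentiviral stable expression. The associated publication identifies SLC38A9 as a lysosomal amino acid transporter that signals arginine sufficiency to mTORC1. A truncation limited to the N-terminal portion of the protein fits studies that separate the contribution of this region from the rest of the transporter, for example in interaction or signalling assays, although the record does not specify the experiments for which this construct was used.
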