Addgene plasmid #71862: pLJM60-FLAG-SLC38A9.1 (1-119aa)
Purpose: lentiviral stable expression
Depositing lab: David Sabatini. Depositing organization: Whitehead Institute for Biomedical Research. Publication: Metabolism. Lysosomal amino acid transporter SLC38A9 signals arginine sufficiency to mTORC1. Wang S, Tsun ZY, Wolfson RL, Shen K, Wyant GA, Plovanich ME, Yuan ED, Jones TD, Chantranupong L, Comb W, Wang T, Bar-Peled L, Zoncu R, Straub C, Kim C, Park J, Sabatini BL, Sabatini DM. Science. 2015 Jan 9;347(6218):188-94. doi: 10.1126/science.1257132. Epub 2015 Jan 7. PubMed 25567906.
Backbone
  Vector backbone: pLJM60
  Backbone size w/o insert (bp): 8613
  Total vector size (bp): 8979
  Vector type: Mammalian Expression, Lentiviral
  Selectable markers: Puromycin
Growth in bacteria
  Bacterial resistance: Ampicillin, 100 μg/mL
  Growth temperature: 37°C
  Growth strain: NEB Stable
  Copy number: Unknown
Gene/Insert
  Gene/Insert name: SLC38A9.1 (alt name: URLC11)
  Species: H. sapiens (human)
  Insert size (bp): 360
  Mutation: codon optimized, first 119 amino acids
  GenBank ID: NM_173514.3
  Entrez Gene: SLC38A9 (a.k.a. URLC11)
  Promoter: CMV
  Tag / fusion protein: FLAG (N terminal on backbone)
  Cloning method: Restriction Enzyme; 5′ cloning site Sal1 (not destroyed); 3′ cloning site Not1 (not destroyed)
  Sequencing primers: 5′ pLJM-F ATGTCGTAACAACTCCGCCCCATT; 3′ pLJM-R TAGTTTGTATGTCTGTTGCTATTA
Terms and licenses: Academic/Nonprofit Terms; Industry Terms: Not Available to Industry
How to cite: pLJM60-FLAG-SLC38A9.1 (1-119aa) was a gift from David Sabatini (Addgene plasmid # 71862 ; http://n2t.net/addgene:71862 ; RRID:Addgene_71862)
